>Addgene plasmid #225968 | pQE-9-RTXWTM-X2N-C | addgene full sequence | sequence record 446168 | Addgene NGS Result
CTCGAGAAATCATAAAAAATTTATTTGCTTTGTGAGCGGATAACAATTATAATAGATTCAATTGTGAGCG
GATAACAATTTCACACAGAATTCATTAAAGAGGAGAAATTAACTATGAGAGGATCGCATCACCATCACCA
TCACGGATCCCATATGGAGCTCGGCGCTAGCGGTAGCGCACGCAATGACGTTCTGATAGGAGATGCCGGC
AATAATGTTCTTAACGGACTCGCTGGTAACGATGTATTATCAGGTGGGGCGGGCAATGACGTTCTGTTGG
GCGACGAGGGAAACGACTTACTGTCGGGTGACGCTGGTAACGACGATTTGTTTGGCGGGCAAGGCAATGA
CACTTATCTGTTCGGCGTTGGTTATGGTAATGACACCATATATGAGTCCGGCGGTGGAAACGACACCATA
AGAATAAATGCGGGCGCGGACCAACTGTGGTTTGCTCGCCAAGGCAATGACCTTGAAATTCGGATTCTTG
GAACAGACGACGCTCTCACAGTCCACGACTGGTATCGCGACGCAGATCATAGAGTGGAGATAATACATGC
CGCCAACCAAGCAGTTGATCAGGCCGGCATAGAAAAGCTGGTAGAGGCCATGGCTCAATACCCCGATGAA
TTCACTAGTCTCGAGAAGCTTAATTAGCTGAGCTTGGACTCCTGTTGATAGATCCAGTAATGACCTCAGA
ACTCCATCTGGATTTGTTCAGAACGCTCGGTTGCCGCCGGGCGTTTTTTATTGGTGAGAATCCAAGCTAG
CTTGGCGAGATTTTCAGGAGCTAAGGAAGCTAAAATGGAGAAAAAAATCACTGGATATACCACCGTTGAT
ATATCCCAATGGCATCGTAAAGAACATTTTGAGGCATTTCAGTCAGTTGCTCAATGTACCTATAACCAGA
CCGTTCAGCTGGATATTACGGCCTTTTTAAAGACCGTAAAGAAAAATAAGCACAAGTTTTATCCGGCCTT
TATTCACATTCTTGCCCGCCTGATGAATGCTCATCCGGAATTTCGTATGGCAATGAAAGACGGTGAGCTG
GTGATATGGGATAGTGTTCACCCTTGTTACACCGTTTTCCATGAGCAAACTGAAACGTTTTCATCGCTCT
GGAGTGAATACCACGACGATTTCCGGCAGTTTCTACACATATATTCGCAAGATGTGGCGTGTTACGGTGA
AAACCTGGCCTATTTCCCTAAAGGGTTTATTGAGAATATGTTTTTCGTCTCAGCCAATCCCTGGGTGAGT
TTCACCAGTTTTGATTTAAACGTGGCCAATATGGACAACTTCTTCGCCCCCGTTTTCACCATGGGCAAAT
ATTATACGCAAGGCGACAAGGTGCTGATGCCGCTGGCGATTCAGGTTCATCATGCCGTTTGTGATGGCTT
CCATGTCGGCAGAATGCTTAATGAATTACAACAGTACTGCGATGAGTGGCAGGGCGGGGCGTAATTTTTT
TAAGGCAGTTATTGGTGCCCTTAAACGCCTGGGGTAATGACTCTCTAGCTTGAGGCATCAAATAAAACGA
AAGGCTCAGTCGAAAGACTGGGCCTTTCGTTTTATCTGTTGTTTGTCGGTGAACGCTCTCCTGAGTAGGA
CAAATCCGCCCTCTAGATTACGTGCAGTCGATGATAAGCTGTCAAACATGAGAATTGTGCCTAATGAGTG
AGCTAACTTACATTAATTGCGTTGCGCTCACTGCCCGCTTTCCAGTCGGGAAACCTGTCGTGCCAGCTGC
ATTAATGAATCGGCCAACGCGCGGGGAGAGGCGGTTTGCGTATTGGGCGCCAGGGTGGTTTTTCTTTTCA
CCAGTGAGACGGGCAACAGCTGATTGCCCTTCACCGCCTGGCCCTGAGAGAGTTGCAGCAAGCGGTCCAC
GCTGGTTTGCCCCAGCAGGCGAAAATCCTGTTTGATGGTGGTTAACGGCGGGATATAACATGAGCTGTCT
TCGGTATCGTCGTATCCCACTACCGAGATATCCGCACCAACGCGCAGCCCGGACTCGGTAATGGCGCGCA
TTGCGCCCAGCGCCATCTGATCGTTGGCAACCAGCATCGCAGTGGGAACGATGCCCTCATTCAGCATTTG
CATGGTTTGTTGAAAACCGGACATGGCACTCCAGTCGCCTTCCCGTTCCGCTATCGGCTGAATTTGATTG
CGAGTGAGATATTTATGCCAGCCAGCCAGACGCAGACGCGCCGAGACAGAACTTAATGGGCCCGCTAACA
GCGCGATTTGCTGGTGACCCAATGCGACCAGATGCTCCACGCCCAGTCGCGTACCGTCTTCATGGGAGAA
AATAATACTGTTGATGGGTGTCTGGTCAGAGACATCAAGAAATAACGCCGGAACATTAGTGCAGGCAGCT
TCCACAGCAATGGCATCCTGGTCATCCAGCGGATAGTTAATGATCAGCCCACTGACGCGTTGCGCGAGAA
GATTGTGCACCGCCGCTTTACAGGCTTCGACGCCGCTTCGTTCTACCATCGACACCACCACGCTGGCACC
CAGTTGATCGGCGCGAGATTTAATCGCCGCGACAATTTGCGACGGCGCGTGCAGGGCCAGACTGGAGGTG
GCAACGCCAATCAGCAACGACTGTTTGCCCGCCAGTTGTTGTGCCACGCGGTTGGGAATGTAATTCAGCT
CCGCCATCGCCGCTTCCACTTTTTCCCGCGTTTTCGCAGAAACGTGGCTGGCCTGGTTCACCACGCGGGA
AACGGTCTGATAAGAGACACCGGCATACTCTGCGACATCGTATAACGTTACTGGTTTCACATTCACCACC
CTGAATTGACTCTCTTCCGGGCGCTATCATGCCATACCGCGAAAGGTTTTGCACCATTCGATGGTGTCGG
AATTTCGGGCAGCGTTGGGTCCTGGCCACGGGTGCGCATGATCTAGAGCTGCCTCGCGCGTTTCGGTGAT
GACGGTGAAAACCTCTGACACATGCAGCTCCCGGAGACGGTCACAGCTTGTCTGTAAGCGGATGCCGGGA
GCAGACAAGCCCGTCAGGGCGCGTCAGCGGGTGTTGGCGGGTGTCGGGGCGCAGCCATGACCCAGTCACG
TAGCGATAGCGGAGTGTATACTGGCTTAACTATGCGGCATCAGAGCAGATTGTACTGAGAGTGCACCATA
TGCGGTGTGAAATACCGCACAGATGCGTAAGGAGAAAATACCGCATCAGGCGCTCTTCCGCTTCCTCGCT
CACTGACTCGCTGCGCTCGGTCGTTCGGCTGCGGCGAGCGGTATCAGCTCACTCAAAGGCGGTAATACGG
TTATCCACAGAATCAGGGGATAACGCAGGAAAGAACATGTGAGCAAAAGGCCAGCAAAAGGCCAGGAACC
GTAAAAAGGCCGCGTTGCTGGCGTTTTTCCATAGGCTCCGCCCCCCTGACGAGCATCACAAAAATCGACG
CTCAAGTCAGAGGTGGCGAAACCCGACAGGACTATAAAGATACCAGGCGTTTCCCCCTGGAAGCTCCCTC
GTGCGCTCTCCTGTTCCGACCCTGCCGCTTACCGGATACCTGTCCGCCTTTCTCCCTTCGGGAAGCGTGG
CGCTTTCTCATAGCTCACGCTGTAGGTATCTCAGTTCGGTGTAGGTCGTTCGCTCCAAGCTGGGCTGTGT
GCACGAACCCCCCGTTCAGCCCGACCGCTGCGCCTTATCCGGTAACTATCGTCTTGAGTCCAACCCGGTA
AGACACGACTTATCGCCACTGGCAGCAGCCACTGGTAACAGGATTAGCAGAGCGAGGTATGTAGGCGGTG
CTACAGAGTTCTTGAAGTGGTGGCCTAACTACGGCTACACTAGAAGGACAGTATTTGGTATCTGCGCTCT
GCTGAAGCCAGTTACCTTCGGAAAAAGAGTTGGTAGCTCTTGATCCGGCAAACAAACCACCGCTGGTAGC
GGTGGTTTTTTTGTTTGCAAGCAGCAGATTACGCGCAGAAAAAAAGGATCTCAAGAAGATCCTTTGATCT
TTTCTACGGGGTCTGACGCTCAGTGGAACGAAAACTCACGTTAAGGGATTTTGGTCATGAGATTATCAAA
AAGGATCTTCACCTAGATCCTTTTAAATTAAAAATGAAGTTTTAAATCAATCTAAAGTATATATGAGTAA
ACTTGGTCTGACAGTTACCAATGCTTAATCAGTGAGGCACCTATCTCAGCGATCTGTCTATTTCGTTCAT
CCATAGTTGCCTGACTCCCCGTCGTGTAGATAACTACGATACGGGAGGGCTTACCATCTGGCCCCAGTGC
TGCAATGATACCGCGAGACCCACGCTCACCGGCTCCAGATTTATCAGCAATAAACCAGCCAGCCGGAAGG
GCCGAGCGCAGAAGTGGTCCTGCAACTTTATCCGCCTCCATCCAGTCTATTAATTGTTGCCGGGAAGCTA
GAGTAAGTAGTTCGCCAGTTAATAGTTTGCGCAACGTTGTTGCCATTGCTACAGGCATCGTGGTGTCACG
CTCGTCGTTTGGTATGGCTTCATTCAGCTCCGGTTCCCAACGATCAAGGCGAGTTACATGATCCCCCATG
TTGTGCAAAAAAGCGGTTAGCTCCTTCGGTCCTCCGATCGTTGTCAGAAGTAAGTTGGCCGCAGTGTTAT
CACTCATGGTTATGGCAGCACTGCATAATTCTCTTACTGTCATGCCATCCGTAAGATGCTTTTCTGTGAC
TGGTGAGTACTCAACCAAGTCATTCTGAGAATAGTGTATGCGGCGACCGAGTTGCTCTTGCCCGGCGTCA
ATACGGGATAATACCGCGCCACATAGCAGAACTTTAAAAGTGCTCATCATTGGAAAACGTTCTTCGGGGC
GAAAACTCTCAAGGATCTTACCGCTGTTGAGATCCAGTTCGATGTAACCCACTCGTGCACCCAACTGATC
TTCAGCATCTTTTACTTTCACCAGCGTTTCTGGGTGAGCAAAAACAGGAAGGCAAAATGCCGCAAAAAAG
GGAATAAGGGCGACACGGAAATGTTGAATACTCATACTCTTCCTTTTTCAATATTATTGAAGCATTTATC
AGGGTTATTGTCTCATGAGCGGATACATATTTGAATGTATTTAGAAAAATAAACAAATAGGGGTTCCGCG
CACATTTCCCCGAAAAGTGCCACCTGACGTCTAAGAAACCATTATTATCATGACATTAACCTATAAAAAT
AGGCGTATCACGAGGCCCTTTCGTCTTCAC
Features (pLannotate 1.2.2; 17 found; start..end, strand, type, name):
     10..54      +  promoter       T5 promoter: bacteriophage T5 promoter for E. coli RNA polymerase, with embedded lac operator
     62..78      +  protein_bind   lac operator: The lac repressor binds to the lac operator to inhibit transcription in E. coli. This inhibition can be relieved by adding lactose or isopropyl-β-D-thiogalactopyranoside (IPTG). lac repressor encoded by lacI
    127..144     +  CDS            7xHis (fragment): 6xHis affinity tag
    166..627     +  CDS            cya (fragment): CYAA_BORP1 - Also known as cyaA. Experimental evidence at protein level: Swiss-Prot protein existence level 1. This adenylate cyclase belongs to a special class of bacterial toxin. It causes whooping cough by acting on mammalian cells by elevating cAMP-concentration and thus disrupts normal cell function. From Bordetella pertussis (strain ATCC 9797 / DSM 5571 / NCTC 10739 / 18323).
    667..761     +  terminator     lambda t0 terminator: transcription terminator from phage lambda
    776..804     +  promoter       cat promoter (fragment): promoter of the E. coli cat gene encoding chloramphenicol acetyltransferase
    805..1461    +  CDS            cat: CAT_ECOLX - Experimental evidence at protein level: Swiss-Prot protein existence level 1. This enzyme is an effector of chloramphenicol resistance in bacteria. From Escherichia coli. This protein is used as a marker in many commonly used cloning vectors, such as pACYC184.
   1529..1615    +  terminator     rrnB T1 terminator: Escherichia coli rrnB; transcription terminator T1 from the E. coli rrnB gene
   1638..1655    -  promoter       tet promoter (fragment): E. coli promoter for tetracycline efflux protein gene
   1674..1695    -  protein_bind   CAP binding site: CAP binding activates transcription in the presence of cAMP. E. coli catabolite activator protein
   1708..2790    -  CDS            lacI: lac repressor; lacI; The lac repressor binds to the lac operator to inhibit transcription in E. coli. This inhibition can be relieved by adding lactose or isopropyl-β-D-thiogalactopyranoside (IPTG).
   2791..2868    -  promoter       lacIq promoter: lacI (mutant); In the lacIq allele, a single base change in the promoter boosts expression of the lacI gene about 10-fold.
   2917..2958    +  CDS            rop (fragment): Rop protein, which maintains plasmids at low copy number; rop
   3060..3200    +  misc_feature   bom: basis of mobility region from pBR322
   3386..3974    -  rep_origin     ori: high-copy-number ColE1/pMB1/pBR322/pUC origin of replication
   4145..5005    -  CDS            AmpR: β-lactamase; bla; confers resistance to ampicillin, carbenicillin, and related antibiotics
   5006..5110    -  promoter       AmpR promoter: bla
