[The description below was written by a language model from this plasmid's Addgene catalogue record and pLannotate feature annotations shown in this document.]
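Description:
pQE-9-RTXWTM-X2N-C is a bacterial expression plasmid built on the pQE-9 backbone for IPTG-inducible production of a synthetic, calcium-responsive protein in E. coli. It replicates from a high-copy ColE1/pMB1-type origin and is selected with ampicillin through the β-lactamase (AmpR) gene and its native promoter. The 5,210-nt sequenced record also shows a pBR322 bom region, a short rop fragment, and a cat (chloramphenicol acetyltransferase) coding sequence preceded by only a fragment of its promoter. Chloramphenicol is not listed as a selection marker in the catalogue entry. A lacI gene driven by the lacIq promoter is annotated on the plasmid, so lac repressor is supplied in cis.

The insert, cloned between retained BamHI and HindIII sites, is expressed from the bacteriophage T5 promoter, which is recognised by E. coli RNA polymerase and is controlled by lac operator sequences. Transcription is therefore repressed until IPTG is added. The open reading frame begins with an N-terminal 6xHis tag for metal-affinity purification and continues into a segment that the annotation matches to the Bordetella pertussis adenylate cyclase toxin (cya/CyaA). This fits the depositor's description of a Block V Repeats-in-Toxin (RTX) domain with its C-terminal capping domain. In this variant, asparagine is substituted globally within the nonapeptide repeats. The exact positions changed are not given beyond what the name "X2N" may imply. The lambda t0 terminator follows the coding sequence, and an rrnB T1 terminator lies downstream of cat.

According to the associated publication title, the construct belongs to a study of sequence-defined structural transitions in calcium-responsive proteins. It likely serves to produce purified protein for comparing how repeat sequence changes affect calcium-dependent RTX behaviour.
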