Addgene plasmid #225968: pQE-9-RTXWTM-X2N-C
Purpose: Block V Repeats-In-Toxin (RTX) protein with global substitution of asparagine in nonapeptide repeats and C-terminal Capping Domain
Depositing lab: Danielle Mai. Depositing organization: Stanford University. Publication: Sequence-defined structural transitions by calcium-responsive proteins. Chang M, Huang W, Shambharkar G, Hernandez K, Mai DJ. Polym Chem. 2024. doi: https://doi.org/10.1039/D4PY00907J.
Backbone
  Vector backbone: pQE-9
  Vector type: Bacterial Expression
Growth in bacteria
  Bacterial resistance: Ampicillin, 100 μg/mL
  Growth temperature: 37°C
  Growth strain: DH5alpha
  Copy number: High Copy
Gene/Insert
  Gene/Insert name: RTXWTM-X2N-C
  Species: Synthetic
  Tag / fusion protein: 6xHis (N terminal on insert)
  Cloning method: Restriction Enzyme; 5′ cloning site BamHI (not destroyed); 3′ cloning site HindIII (not destroyed)
Terms and licenses: Academic/Nonprofit Terms; Industry Terms: Not Available to Industry
Depositor comments: Please visit https://doi.org/10.26434/chemrxiv-2024-wk4bn-v3 for preprint.
How to cite: pQE-9-RTXWTM-X2N-C was a gift from Danielle Mai (Addgene plasmid # 225968 ; http://n2t.net/addgene:225968 ; RRID:Addgene_225968)
